>Addgene plasmid #101696 | pUPD2-ATPAMTS (12) | addgene full sequence | sequence record 199840 | Addgene NGS Result
ATTTCAGATAAAAAAAATCCTTAGCTTTCGCTAAGGATGATTTCTGGAATTCGCGGCCGCTTCTAGAGCG
ATGAGTGGTCTCGCCATGTTGGCTCGTACTGCTGCTATTCGTTCTCTATCGAGAACTCTAATTAACTCTA
CCAAGGCCGCAAGACCTGCCGCTGCTGCTTTGGCTTCCACCAGAAGATTGTCAATGTGAGACCACTCATC
GCGACTAGTAGCGGCCGCTGCAGTCCGGCAAAAAAGGGCAAGGTGTCACCACCCTGCCCTTTTTCTTTAA
AACCGAAAAGATTACTTCGCGTTATGCAGGCTTCCTCGCTCACTGACTCGCTGCGCTCGGTCGTTCGGCT
GCGGCGAGCGGTATCAGCTCACTCAAAGGCGGTAATACGGTTATCCACAGAATCAGGGGATAACGCAGGA
AAGAACATGTGAGCAAAAGGCCAGCAAAAGGCCAGGAACCGTAAAAAGGCCGCGTTGCTGGCGTTTTTCC
ACAGGCTCCGCCCCCCTGACGAGCATCACAAAAATCGACGCTCAAGTCAGAGGTGGCGAAACCCGACAGG
ACTATAAAGATACCAGGCGTTTCCCCCTGGAAGCTCCCTCGTGCGCTCTCCTGTTCCGACCCTGCCGCTT
ACCGGATACCTGTCCGCCTTTCTCCCTTCGGGAAGCGTGGCGCTTTCTCATAGCTCACGCTGTAGGTATC
TCAGTTCGGTGTAGGTCGTTCGCTCCAAGCTGGGCTGTGTGCACGAACCCCCCGTTCAGCCCGACCGCTG
CGCCTTATCCGGTAACTATCGTCTTGAGTCCAACCCGGTAAGACACGACTTATCGCCACTGGCAGCAGCC
ACTGGTAACAGGATTAGCAGAGCGAGGTATGTAGGCGGTGCTACAGAGTTCTTGAAGTGGTGGCCTAACT
ACGGCTACACTAGAAGAACAGTATTTGGTATCTGCGCTCTGCTGAAGCCAGTTACCTTCGGAAAAAGAGT
TGGTAGCTCTTGATCCGGCAAACAAACCACCGCTGGTAGCGGTGGTTTTTTTGTTTGCAAGCAGCAGATT
ACGCGCAGAAAAAAAGGATCTCAAGAAGATCCTTTGATCTTTTCTACGGGGTCTGACGCTCAGTGGAACG
AAAACTCACGTTAAGGGATTTTGGTCATGAGATTATCAAAAAGGATCTTCACCTAGATCCTTTTAAATTA
AAAATGAAGTTTTAAATCAATCTAAAGTATATATGAGTAAACTTGGTCTGACAGCTCGAGGCTTGGATTC
TCACCAATAAAAAACGCCCGGCGGCAACCGAGCGTTCTGAACAAATCCAGATGGAGTTCTGAGGTCATTA
CTGGATCTATCAACAGGAGTCCAAGCGAGCTCGATATCAAATTACGCCCCGCCCTGCCACTCGTCGCAGT
ACTGTTGTAATTCATTAAGCATTCTGCCGACATGGAAGCCATCACAAACGGCATGATGAACCTGAATCGC
CAGCGGCATCAGCACCTTGTCGCCTTGCGTATAATATTTGCCCATGGTGAAAACGGGGGCGAAGAAGTTG
TCCATATTGGCCACGTTTAAATCAAAACTGGTGAAACTCACCCAGGGATTGGCTGATACGAAAAACATAT
TCTCAATAAACCCTTTAGGGAAATAGGCCAGGTTTTCACCGTAACACGCCACATCTTGCGAATATATGTG
TAGAAACTGCCGGAAATCGTCGTGGTATTCACTCCAGAGTGATGAAAACGTTTCAGTTTGCTCATGGAAA
ACGGTGTAACAAGGGTGAACACTATCCCATATCACCAGCTCACCGTCTTTCATTGCCATACGAAATTCCG
GATGAGCATTCATCAGGCGGGCAAGAATGTGAATAAAGGCCGGATAAAACTTGTGCTTATTTTTCTTTAC
GGTCTTTAAAAAGGCCGTAATATCCAGCTGAACGGTCTGGTTATAGGTACATTGAGCAACTGACTGAAAT
GCCTCAAAATGTTCTTTACGATGCCATTGGGATATATCAACGGTGGTATATCCAGTGATTTTTTTCTCCA
TTTTAGCTTCCTTAGCTCCTGAAAATCTCGATAACTCAAAAAATACGCCCGGTAGTGATCTTATTTCATT
ATGGTGAAAGTTGGAACCTCTTACGTGCCCGATCAACTCGAGTGCCACCTGACGTCTAAGAAACCATTAT
TATCATGACATTAACCTATAAAAATAGGCGTATCACGAGGCAGA
Features (pLannotate 1.2.2; 9 found; start..end, strand, type, name):
      1..44      -  terminator     bacterial terminator: putative bacterial transcription terminator
     47..68      +  misc_feature   BioBrick prefix: BioBrick prefix for parts that do not start with "ATG"
     86..193     +  CDS            ATP1 (fragment): ATPA_YEAST - Experimental evidence at protein level: Swiss-Prot protein existence level 1. Mitochondrial membrane ATP synthase (F(1)F(0) ATP synthase or Complex V) produces ATP from ADP in the presence of a proton gradient across the membrane which is generated by electron transport complexes of the respiratory chain. F-type ATPases consist of two structural domains, F(1) - containing the extramembraneous catalytic core, and F(0) - containing the membrane proton channel, linked together by a central stalk and a peripheral stalk. During catalysis, ATP synthesis in the catalytic domain of F(1) i
    214..233     +  misc_feature   BioBrick suffix: universal suffix for all parts
    234..291     +  terminator     his operon terminator: This putative transcriptin terminator from the E. coli his operon has a 2-bp deletion introduced during synthesis. Its efficiency has not been determined.
    486..1074    -  rep_origin     ori: high-copy-number ColE1/pMB1/pBR322/pUC origin of replication
   1257..1351    -  terminator     lambda t0 terminator: transcription terminator from phage lambda
   1375..2031    -  CDS            cat: CAT_ECOLX - Experimental evidence at protein level: Swiss-Prot protein existence level 1. This enzyme is an effector of chloramphenicol resistance in bacteria. From Escherichia coli. This protein is used as a marker in many commonly used cloning vectors, such as pACYC184.
   2032..2129    -  promoter       cat promoter: promoter of the E. coli cat gene encoding chloramphenicol acetyltransferase
