[The description below was written by a language model from this plasmid's Addgene catalogue record and pLannotate feature annotations shown in this document.]
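Description:
pUPD2-ATPAMTS (12) is a small (about 2.2 kb) GoldenBraid "domestication" plasmid that stores a single standardized DNA part rather than a complete expression unit. The backbone is pUPD2, the entry-level vector of the GoldenBraid modular cloning system. It is maintained in E. coli through a high-copy ColE1/pUC-type origin and selected with chloramphenicol, conferred by the cat gene under its native promoter and followed by a lambda t0 terminator. The cloning site is framed by BioBrick prefix and suffix sequences and insulated by bacterial transcription terminators on both sides, including a his operon terminator. Although catalogued as a yeast expression vector, the annotated sequence shows no yeast origin, yeast selectable marker, promoter or terminator for yeast, so the plasmid itself serves only as a part donor.

The insert is the mitochondrial targeting sequence (MTS) from the Saccharomyces cerevisiae ATP synthase alpha subunit (ATP1, YBL099W), annotated as a short N-terminal fragment of roughly 100 bp. It is flanked by the four-nucleotide overhangs CCAT and AATG, which define its position in the GoldenBraid assembly grammar: after release by a type IIS restriction enzyme, these ends direct the part to sit between a promoter and the start of a coding sequence. There it acts as an N-terminal signal peptide fused in frame to a protein of interest.

The plasmid belongs to a toolkit adapting GoldenBraid for expressing heterologous proteins in yeast mitochondria. It is combined with promoter, coding-sequence and terminator parts to build transcriptional units whose products are imported into the mitochondria.
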