Addgene plasmid #101696: pUPD2-ATPAMTS (12)
Purpose: ATPAMTS in domestication vector
Depositing lab: Elena Caro Bernat. Depositing organization: Centro de Biotecnología y Genómica de Plantas (UPM/INIA). Publication: Adaptation of the GoldenBraid modular cloning system and creation of a toolkit for the expression of heterologous proteins in yeast mitochondria. Perez-Gonzalez A, Kniewel R, Veldhuizen M, Verma HK, Navarro-Rodriguez M, Rubio LM, Caro E. BMC Biotechnol. 2017 Nov 13;17(1):80. doi: 10.1186/s12896-017-0393-y. PubMed 29132331.
Backbone
  Vector backbone: pUPD2
  Vector type: Yeast Expression
Growth in bacteria
  Bacterial resistance: Chloramphenicol, 25 μg/mL
  Growth temperature: 37°C
  Growth strain: DH5alpha
  Copy number: Unknown
Gene/Insert
  Gene/Insert name: CCAT-[MTS from S. cerevisiae ATP synthase subunit alpha (YBL099W)]-AATG
Terms and licenses: Academic/Nonprofit Terms; Industry Terms: Not Available to Industry
How to cite: pUPD2-ATPAMTS (12) was a gift from Elena Caro Bernat (Addgene plasmid # 101696 ; http://n2t.net/addgene:101696 ; RRID:Addgene_101696)
