>Addgene plasmid #101696 | pUPD2-ATPAMTS (12) | depositor partial sequence | sequence record 191984 | ATPAMTS
GTTGGCTCGTACTGCTGCTATTCGTTCTCTATCGAGAACTCTAATTAACTCTACCAAGGCCGCAAGACCT
GCCGCTGCTGCTTTGGCTTCCACCAGAAGATTGTC
